Addgene plasmid #191758: pICH-nuc-roGFP2-ORP1
Purpose: Ti plasmid pICH86988 harbouring nuc-roGFP2-ORP1 for peroxide detection in the nuclei of plant cells.
Depositing lab: Philip Mullineaux. Depositing organization: University of Essex. Publication: A novel glutathione peroxidase-based biosensor disentangles differential subcellular accumulation of H2O2 and lipid hydroperoxides. Exposito-Rodriguez M, Reeder B, Brooke GN, Hough MA, Laissue PP, Mullineaux PM. bioRxiv 2024.01.18.576236 10.1101/2024.01.18.576236.
Backbone
  Vector backbone: pICH86988
  Backbone manufacturer: Golden Gate Addgene number #48076
  Backbone size w/o insert (bp): 9078
  Total vector size (bp): 9839
  Vector type: Plant Expression ; Binary Agrobacterium Ti plasmid
  Selectable markers: kanamycin
Growth in bacteria
  Bacterial resistance: Kanamycin, 50 μg/mL
  Growth temperature: 37°C
  Growth strain: DH5alpha
  Copy number: High Copy
Gene/Insert
  Gene/Insert name: nuc-roGFP2-ORP1
  Species: Synthetic
  Insert size (bp): 1353
  Promoter: CaMV 35S
  Cloning method: Restriction Enzyme; 5′ cloning site Bsa1 (destroyed during cloning); 3′ cloning site Bsa1 (destroyed during cloning)
  Sequencing primers: 5′ unknown; 3′ unknown
Terms and licenses: Academic/Nonprofit Terms; Industry Terms: Not Available to Industry
Depositor comments: The roGFP2-ORP1 CDS was synthesized de novo. Please visit https://doi.org/10.1101/2024.01.18.576236 for bioRxiv preprint.
How to cite: pICH-nuc-roGFP2-ORP1 was a gift from Philip Mullineaux (Addgene plasmid # 191758 ; http://n2t.net/addgene:191758 ; RRID:Addgene_191758)
