[The description below was written by a language model from this plasmid's Addgene catalogue record and pLannotate feature annotations shown in this document.]
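Description:
pICH-nuc-roGFP2-ORP1 is a binary Agrobacterium T-DNA vector for plant expression, built on the Golden Gate acceptor pICH86988 by BsaI cloning, which destroyed both sites. It carries a nuclear-targeted version of the hydrogen peroxide biosensor roGFP2-ORP1. The backbone combines a high-copy ColE1/pUC-type origin for propagation in E. coli with the pVS1 replication and stability functions (oriV, RepA, StaA) that maintain the plasmid in Agrobacterium. A bacterial kanamycin resistance gene (aphA-3) provides selection. Between the left and right nopaline-type T-DNA borders sits a plant selection cassette consisting of the NOS promoter, nptII (neo) and the NOS terminator, which confers kanamycin resistance on transformed plant cells.

The sensor cassette is driven by the CaMV 35S promoter; the upstream hit to a CaMV open reading frame probably reflects extended 35S upstream sequence. The promoter is followed by the TMV Ω translational enhancer leader, and the cassette ends in the octopine synthase terminator. The coding sequence, synthesized de novo, is annotated as an EGFP-like protein, corresponding to the redox-sensitive roGFP2. This is joined through a short linker (picked up as a spurious fragment match) to yeast HYR1/GPX3, the thiol peroxidase also known as ORP1. In this type of probe, ORP1 is oxidized by H2O2 and relays that oxidation to the roGFP2 disulfide, shifting its excitation properties to give a ratiometric readout. The nuclear localization element implied by the "nuc" prefix is not separately annotated in the feature table. The sequenced record (9,929 nt) is slightly longer than the catalogued total size. The construct is intended for Agrobacterium-mediated expression to detect peroxide in the nuclei of plant cells.
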