Features (pLannotate 1.2.2; 21 found; start..end, strand, type, name):
     66..91      +  CDS            FAPα2 (fragment): fluorogen-activating protein composed of a dimer of the L5-MG single-chain antibody fragment (Szent-Gyorgyi et al., 2008) binds malachite green derivatives to produce red fluorescence
    126..611     +  CDS            HYR1: GPX3_YEAST - Also known as GPX3 From Saccharomyces cerevisiae (strain ATCC 204508 / S288c) (Baker's yeast).
    622..1329    +  terminator     OCS terminator: octopine synthase terminator
   1392..1416    +  misc_feature   RB T-DNA repeat: right border repeat from nopaline C58 T-DNA
   1539..2127    -  rep_origin     ori: high-copy-number ColE1/pMB1/pBR322/pUC origin of replication
   2298..3092    -  CDS            KanR: aminoglycoside phosphotransferase; aphA-3; confers resistance to kanamycin
   3093..3197    -  promoter       AmpR promoter: bla
   3214..3274    -  rep_origin     oriV (fragment): incP origin of replication
   3480..3674    -  rep_origin     pVS1 oriV: origin of replication for the Pseudomonas plasmid pVS1 (Heeb et al., 2000)
   3740..4813    -  CDS            pVS1 RepA: replication protein from the Pseudomonas plasmid pVS1 (Heeb et al., 2000)
   5242..5871    -  CDS            pVS1 StaA: stability protein from the Pseudomonas plasmid pVS1 (Heeb et al., 2000)
   6135..6159    +  misc_feature   LB T-DNA repeat: left border repeat from nopaline C58 T-DNA
   6369..6552    +  promoter       NOS promoter: nopaline synthase promoter NOS promoter
   6573..7364    +  CDS            neo: KKA2_KLEPN - Also known as kan, nptII. Experimental evidence at protein level: Swiss-Prot protein existence level 1. Resistance to kanamycin, neomycin, paromomycin, ribostamycin, butirosin and gentamicin B. From Klebsiella pneumoniae.
   7393..7645    +  terminator     NOS terminator: nopaline synthase terminator and poly(A) signal
   7671..8477    +  CDS            IBMP_CAMVB (fragment): Experimental evidence at protein level: Swiss-Prot protein existence level 1. Enhances the ribosomal termination-reinitiation event leading to the translation of major open reading frames on the polycistronic viral RNAs. From Cauliflower mosaic virus (strain Bari 1) (CaMV).
   8661..9006    +  promoter       CaMV 35S promoter: strong constitutive promoter from cauliflower mosaic virus
   8958..9004    +  promoter       minimal CaMV 35S promoter: minimal 35S promoter from cauliflower mosaic virus
   9035..9088    +  misc_feature   TMV Ω: translational enhancer from the tobacco mosaic virus 5'-leader sequence (Gallie et al., 1988)
   9121..9174    +  misc_feature   TMV Ω: translational enhancer from the tobacco mosaic virus 5'-leader sequence (Gallie et al., 1988)
   9233..20      +  CDS            EGFP (across the origin): EGFP is a basic (constitutively fluorescent) green fluorescent protein published in 1996, derived from Aequorea victoria. It is reported to be a rapidly-maturing weak dimer with moderate acid sensitivity.
>Addgene plasmid #191758 | pICH-nuc-roGFP2-ORP1 | addgene full sequence | sequence record 378858 | Addgene NGS Result
GCATGGATGAACTGTACAAAACCTCCGGCGGTTCTGGTGGCGGTGGCTCTGGTGGTGGTGGTTCTGGTGG
TGGCGGCTCTGGTGGTGGTGGTTCTGGTGGCGGTGGTTCTGGCGGCGAATTCGACATCAGCGAATTCTAC
AAACTGGCTCCGGTTGACAAAAAAGGTCAGCCGTTCCCGTTCGACCAGCTGAAAGGTAAAGTGGTGCTGA
TCGTTAACGTTGCATCTAAATGCGGTTTCACCCCGCAGTACAAAGAACTGGAAGCGCTGTATAAACGTTA
CAAAGATGAAGGTTTCACTATCATCGGCTTCCCGTGTAACCAGTTCGGTCACCAGGAACCGGGCTCTGAT
GAAGAAATCGCCCAGTTCTGCCAACTGAACTATGGCGTGACTTTCCCGATCATGAAAAAGATCGACGTTA
ACGGTGGTAACGAAGATCCGGTTTATAAATTCCTGAAGAGCCAAAAATCCGGTATGTTGGGCTTGAGAGG
TATCAAATGGAACTTCGAAAAATTCCTGGTTGACAAAAAAGGTAAAGTTTACGAACGTTATAGCTCTCTG
ACCAAACCGTCCTCTCTGTCTGAAACCATCGAAGAACTGCTGAAAGAAGTTTAAGCTTGTCCTGCTTTAA
TGAGATATGCGAGAAGCCTATGATCGCATGATATTTGCTTTCAATTCTGTTGTGCACGTTGTAAAAAACC
TGAGCATGTGTAGCTCAGATCCTTACCGCCGGTTTCGGTTCATTCTAATGAATATATCACCCGTTACTAT
CGTATTTTTATGAATAATATTCTCCGTTCAATTTACTGATTGTACCCTACTACTTATATGTACAATATTA
AAATGAAAACAATATATTGTGCTGAATAGGTTTATAGCGACATCTATGATAGAGCGCCACAATAACAAAC
AATTGCGTTTTATTATTACAAATCCAATTTTAAAAAAAGCGGCAGAACCGGTCAAACCTAAAAGACTGAT
TACATAAATCTTATTCAAATTTCAAAAGTGCCCCAGGGGCTAGTATCTACGACACACCGAGCGGCGAACT
AATAACGCTCACTGAAGGGAACTCCGGTTCCCCGCCGGCGCGCATGGGTGAGATTCCTTGAAGTTGAGTA
TTGGCCGTCCGCTCTACCGAAAGTTACGGGCACCATTCAACCCGGTCCAGCACGGCGGCCGGGTAACCGA
CTTGCTGCCCCGAGAATTATGCAGCATTTTTTTGGTGTATGTGGGCCCCAAATGAAGTGCAGGTCAAACC
TTGACAGTGACGACAAATCGTTGGGCGGGTCCAGGGCGAATTTTGCGACAACATGTCGAGGCTCAGCAGG
ACCGCTACTAGAGGATGCACATGTGACCGAGGGACACGAAGTGGTTTAAACTATCAGTGTTTGACAGGAT
ATATTGGCGGGTAAACCTAAGAGAAAAGAGCGTTTATTAGAATAATCGGATATTTAAAAGGGCGTGAAAA
GGTTTATCCGTTCGTCCATTTGTATGTGCCAACCACAGGAACCGTAAAAAGGCCGCGTTGCTGGCGTTTT
TCCATAGGCTCCGCCCCCCTGACGAGCATCACAAAAATCGACGCTCAAGTCAGAGGTGGCGAAACCCGAC
AGGACTATAAAGATACCAGGCGTTTCCCCCTGGAAGCTCCCTCGTGCGCTCTCCTGTTCCGACCCTGCCG
CTTACCGGATACCTGTCCGCCTTTCTCCCTTCGGGAAGCGTGGCGCTTTCTCATAGCTCACGCTGTAGGT
ATCTCAGTTCGGTGTAGGTCGTTCGCTCCAAGCTGGGCTGTGTGCACGAACCCCCCGTTCAGCCCGACCG
CTGCGCCTTATCCGGTAACTATCGTCTTGAGTCCAACCCGGTAAGACACGACTTATCGCCACTGGCAGCA
GCCACTGGTAACAGGATTAGCAGAGCGAGGTATGTAGGCGGTGCTACAGAGTTCTTGAAGTGGTGGCCTA
ACTACGGCTACACTAGAAGGACAGTATTTGGTATCTGCGCTCTGCTGAAGCCAGTTACCTTCGGAAAAAG
AGTTGGTAGCTCTTGATCCGGCAAACAAACCACCGCTGGTAGCGGTGGTTTTTTTGTTTGCAAGCAGCAG
ATTACGCGCAGAAAAAAAGGATCTCAAGAAGATCCTTTGATCTTTTCTACGGGGTCTGACGCTCAGTGGA
ACGAAAACTCACGTTAAGGGATTTTGGTCATGAGATTATCAAAAAGGATCTTCACCTAGATCCTTTTAAA
TTAAAAATGAAGTTTTAAATCAATCTAAAGTATATATGAGTAAACTTGGTCTGACAGCTAAAACAATTCA
TCCAGTAAAATATAATATTTTATTTTCTCCCAATCAGGCTTGATCCCCAGTAAGTCAAAAAATAGCTCGA
CATACTGTTCTTCCCCGATATCCTCCCTGATCGACCGGACGCAGAAGGCAATGTCATACCACTTGTCCGC
CCTGCCGCTTCTCCCAAGATCAATAAAGCCACTTACTTTGCCATCTTTCACAAAGATGTTGCTGTCTCCC
AGGTCGCCGTGGGAAAAGACAAGTTCCTCTTCGGGCTTTTCCGTCTTTAAAAAATCATACAGCTCGCGCG
GATCTTTAAATGGAGTGTCCTCTTCCCAGTTTTCGCAATCCACATCGGCCAGATCGTTATTCAGTAAGTA
ATCCAATTCGGCTAAGCGGCTGTCTAAGCTATTCGTATAGGGACAATCCGATATGTCGATGGAGTGAAAG
AGCCTGATGCACTCCGCATACAGCTCGATAATCTTTTCAGGGCTTTGTTCATCTTCATACTCTTCCGAGC
AAAGGACGCCATCGGCCTCACTCATGAGCAGATTGCTCCAGCCATCATGCCGTTCAAAGTGCAGGACCTT
TGGAACAGGCAGCTTTCCTTCCAGCCATAGCATCATGTCCTTTTCCCGTTCCACATCATAGGTGGTCCCT
TTATACCGGCTGTCCGTCATTTTTAAATATAGGTTTTCATTTTCTCCCACCAGCTTATATACCTTAGCAG
GAGACATTCCTTCCGTATCTTTTGCGCAGCGGTATTTTTCGATCAGTTTTTTCAATTCCGGTGATATTCT
CATTTTAGCCATACTCTTCCTTTTTCAATATTATTGAAGCATTTATCAAGGTTATTGTCTCATGAGCGGA
TACATATTTGAATGTATTTAGAAAAATAAACAAATAGGGGTTCCGCGCACGAATTGGCCAGCGCTGCCAT
TTTTGGGGTGAGGCCGTTCGCGGCCGAGGGGCGCAGCCCCTGGGGGGATGGGAGCTCGGTGCCTTGATGT
GGGCGCCGGCGGTCGAGTGGCGACGGCGCGGCTTGTCCGCGCCCTGGTAGATTGCCTGGCCGTAGGCCAG
CCATTTTTGAGCGGCCAGCGGCCGCGATAGGCCGACGCGAAGCGGCGGGGCGTAGGGAGCGCAGCGACCG
AAGGGTAGGCGCTTTTTGCAGCTCTTCGGCTGTGCGCTGGCCAGACAGTTATGCACAGGCCAGGCGGGTT
TTAAGAGTTTTAATAAGTTTTAAAGAGTTTTAGGCGGAAAAATCGCCTTTTTTCTCTTTTATATCAGTCA
CTTACATGTGTGACCGGTTCCCAATGTACGGCTTTGGGTTCCCAATGTACGGGTTCCGGTTCCCAATGTA
CGGCTTTGGGTTCCCAATGTACGTGCTATCCACAGGAAAGAAGCTTTTTCGACCTTTTTCCCCTGCTAGG
GCAATTTGCCCTAGCATCTGCTCCGTACATTAGGAACCGGCGGATGCTTCGCCCTCGATCAGGTTGCGGT
AGCGCATGACTAGGATCGGGCCAGCCTGCCCCGCCTCCTCCTTCAAATCGTACTCCGGCAGGTCATTTGA
CCCGATCAGCTTGCGCACGGTGAAACAGAACTTCTTGAACTCTCCGGCGCTGCCACTGCGTTCGTAGATC
GTCTTGAACAACCATCTGGCTTCTGCCTTGCCTGCGGCGCGGCGTGCCAGGCGGTAGAGAAAACGGCCGA
TGCCGGGATCGATCAAAAAGTAATCGGGGTGAACCGTCAGCACGTCCGGGTTCTTGCCTTCTGTGATCTC
GCGGTACATCCAATCAGCTAGCTCGATCTCGATGTACTCCGGCCGCCCGGTTTCGCTCTTTACGATCTTG
TAGCGGCTAATCAAGGCTTCACCCTCGGATACCGTCACCAGGCGGCCGTTCTTGGCCTTCTTCGTACGCT
GCATGGCAACGTGCGTGGTGTTTAACCGAATGCAGGTTTCTACCAGGTCGTCTTTCTGCTTTCCGCCATC
GGCTCGCCGGCAGAACTTGAGTACGTCCGCAACGTGTGGACGGAACACGCGGCCGGGCTTGTCTCCCTTC
CCTTCCCGGTATCGGTTCATGGATTCGGTTAGATGGGAAACCGCCATCAGTACCAGGTCGTAATCCCACA
CACTGGCCATGCCGGCCGGCCCTGCGGAAACCTCTACGTGCCCGTCTGGAAGCTCGTAGCGGATCACCTC
GCCAGCTCGTCGGTCACGCTTCGACAGACGGAAAACGGCCACGTCCATGATGCTGCGACTATCGCGGGTG
CCCACGTCATAGAGCATCGGAACGAAAAAATCTGGTTGCTCGTCGCCCTTGGGCGGCTTCCTAATCGACG
ACGCACCGGCTGCCGGCGGTTGCCGGGATTCTTTGCGGATTCGATCAGCGGCCGCTTGCCACGATTCACC
GGGGCGTGCTTCTGCCTCGATGCGTTGCCGCTGGGCGGCCTGCGCGGCCTTCAACTTCTCCACCAGGTCA
TCACCCAGCGCCGCGCCGATTTGTACCGGGCCGGATGGTTTGCGACCGCTCACGCCGATTCCTCGGGCTT
GGGGGTTCCAGTGCCATTGCAGGGCCGGCAGACAACCCAGCCGCTTACGCCTGGCCAACCGCCCGTTCCT
CCACACATGGGGCATTCCACGGCGTCGGTGCCTGGTTGTTCTTGATTTTCCATGCCGCCTCCTTTAGCCG
CTAAAATTCATCTACTCATTTATTCATTTGCTCATTTACTCTGGTAGCTGCGCGATGTATTCAGATAGCA
GCTCGGTAATGGTCTTGCCTTGGCGTACCGCGTACATCTTCAGCTTGGTGTGATCCTCCGCCGGCAACTG
AAAGTTGACCCGCTTCATGGCTGGCGTGTCTGCCAGGCTGGCCAACGTTGCAGCCTTGCTGCTGCGTGCG
CTCGGACGGCCGGCACTTAGCGTGTTTGTGCTTTTGCTCATTTTCTCTTTACCTCATTAACTCAAATGAG
TTTTGATTTAATTTCAGCGGCCAGCGCCTGGACCTCGCGGGCAGCGTCGCCCTCGGGTTCTGATTCAAGA
ACGGTTGTGCCGGCGGCGGCAGTGCCTGGGTAGCTCACGCGCTGCGTGATACGGGACTCAAGAATGGGCA
GCTCGTACCCGGCCAGCGCCTCGGCAACCTCACCGCCGATGCGCGTGCCTTTGATCGCCCGCGACACGAC
AAAGGCCGCTTGTAGCCTTCCATCCGTGACCTCAATGCGCTGCTTAACCAGCTCCACCAGGTCGGCGGTG
GCCCATATGTCGTAAGGGCTTGGCTGCACCGGAATCAGCACGAAGTCGGCTGCCTTGATCGCGGACACAG
CCAAGTCCGCCGCCTGGGGCGCTCCGTCGATCACTACGAAGTCGCGCCGGCCGATGGCCTTCACGTCGCG
GTCAATCGTCGGGCGGTCGATGCCGACAACGGTTAGCGGTTGATCTTCCCGCACGGCCGCCCAATCGCGG
GCACTGCCCTGGGGATCGGAATCGACTAACAGAACATCGGCCCCGGCGAGTTGCAGGGCGCGGGCTAGAT
GGGTTGCGATGGTCGTCTTGCCTGACCCGCCTTTCTGGTTAAGTACAGCGATAACCTTCATGCGTTCCCC
TTGCGTATTTGTTTATTTACTCATCGCATCATATACGCAGCGACCGCATGACGCAAGCTGTTTTACTCAA
ATACACATCACCTTTTTAGACGGCGGCGCTCGGTTTCTTCAGCGGCCAAGCTGGCCGGCCAGGCCGCCAG
CTTGGCATCAGACAAACCGGCCAGGATTTCATGCAGCCGCACGGCTGATGGGCTGCCTGTATCGAGTGGT
GATTTTGTGCCGAGCTGCCGGTCGGGGAGCTGTTGGCTGGCTGGTGGCAGGATATATTGTGGTGTAAACA
AATTGACGCTTAGACAACTTAATAACACATTGCGGACGTTTTTAATGTACTGGGGTGGATGCAGTGGGCC
CCACTCTGTGTGCCGAATTCGGATCCGGAGAGCGGAGAATTAAGGGAGTCACGTTATGACCCCCGCCGAT
GACGCGGGACAAGCCGTTTTACGTTTGGAACTGACAGAACCGCAACGTTGAAGGAGCCACTCAGCCGCGG
GTTTCTGGAGTTTAATGAGCTAAGCACATACGTCAGAAACCATTATTGCGCGTTCAAAAGTCGCCTAAGG
TCACTATCAGCTAGCAAATATTTCTTGTCAAAAATGCTCCACTGACGTTCCATAAATTCCCCTCGGTATC
CAATTAGAGTCTCATATTCACTCTCAATCCAAATAATCTGCACCGGATCTGGATCGTTTCGCATGATTGA
ACAAGATGGATTGCACGCAGGTTCTCCGGCCGCTTGGGTGGAGAGGCTATTCGGCTATGACTGGGCACAA
CAGACAATCGGCTGCTCTGATGCCGCCGTGTTCCGGCTGTCAGCGCAGGGGCGCCCGGTTCTTTTTGTCA
AGACCGACCTGTCCGGTGCCCTGAATGAACTCCAGGACGAGGCAGCGCGGCTATCGTGGCTGGCCACGAC
GGGCGTTCCTTGCGCAGCTGTGCTCGACGTTGTCACTGAAGCGGGAAGGGACTGGCTGCTATTGGGCGAA
GTGCCGGGGCAGGATCTCCTGTCATCTCACCTTGCTCCTGCCGAGAAAGTATCCATCATGGCTGATGCAA
TGCGGCGGCTGCATACGCTTGATCCGGCTACCTGCCCATTCGACCACCAAGCGAAACATCGCATCGAGCG
AGCACGTACTCGGATGGAAGCCGGTCTTGTCGATCAGGATGATCTGGACGAAGAGCATCAGGGGCTCGCG
CCAGCCGAACTGTTCGCCAGGCTCAAGGCGCGTATGCCCGACGGCGAGGATCTCGTCGTGACTCATGGCG
ATGCCTGCTTGCCGAATATCATGGTGGAAAATGGCCGCTTTTCTGGATTCATCGACTGTGGCCGGCTGGG
TGTGGCGGACCGCTATCAGGACATAGCGTTGGCTACCCGTGATATTGCTGAAGAGCTTGGCGGCGAATGG
GCTGACCGCTTCCTCGTGCTTTACGGTATCGCCGCTCCCGATTCGCAGCGCATCGCCTTCTATCGCCTTC
TTGACGAGTTCTTCTGAGCGGGTCTGGATCTAGAGTCAAGCAGATCGTTCAAACATTTGGCAATAAAGTT
TCTTAAGATTGAATCCTGTTGCCGGTCTTGCGATGATTATCATATAATTTCTGTTGAATTACGTTAAGCA
TGTAATAATTAACATGTAATGCATGACGTTATTTATGAGATGGGTTTTTATGATTAGAGTCCCGCAATTA
TACATTTAATACGCGATAGAAAACAAAATATAGCGCGCAAACTAGGATAAATTATCGCGCGCGGTGTCAT
CTATGTTACTAGATCGACGCTGCAAGAATTCAAGCTTGGAGGAATTCCAATCCCACAAAAATCTGAGCTT
AACAGCACAGTTGCTCCTCTCAGAGCAGAATCGGGTATTCAACACCCTCATATCAACTACTACGTTGTGT
ATAACGGTCCACATGCCGGTATATACGATGACTGGGGTTGTACAAAGGCGGCAACAAACGGCGTTCCCGG
AGTTGCACACAAGAAATTTGCCACTATTACAGAGGCAAGAGCAGCAGCTGACGCGTACACAACAAGTCAG
CAAACAGACAGGTTGAACTTCATCCCCAAAGGAGAAGCTCAACTCAAGCCCAAGAGCTTTGCTAAGGCCC
TAACAAGCCCACCAAAGCAAAAAGCCCACTGGCTCACGCTAGGAACCAAAAGGCCCAGCAGTGATCCAGC
CCCAAAAGAGATCTCCTTTGCCCCGGAGATTACAATGGACGATTTCCTCTATCTTTACGATCTAGGAAGG
AAGTTCGAAGGTGAAGGTGACGACACTATGTTCACCACTGATAATGAGAAGGTTAGCCTCTTCAATTTCA
GAAAGAATGCTGACCCACAGATGGTTAGAGAGGCCTACGCAGCAAGTCTCATCAAGACGATCTACCCGAG
TAACAATCTCCAGGAGATCAAATACCTTCCCAAGAAGGTTAAAGATGCAGTCAAAAGATTCAGGACTAAT
TGCATCAAGAACACAGAGAAAGACATATTTCTCAAGATCAGAAGTACTATTCCAGTATGGACGATTCAAG
GCTTGCTTCATAAACCAAGGCAAGTAATAGAGATTGGAGTCTCTAAAAAGGTAGTTCCTACTGAATCTAA
GGCCATGCATGGAGTCTAAGATTCAAATCGAGGATCTAACAGAACTCGCCGTCAAGACTGGCGAACAGTT
CATACAGAGTCTTTTACGACTCAATGACAAGAAGAAAATCTTCGTCAACATGGTGGAGCACGACACTCTG
GTCTACTCCAAAAATGTCAAAGATACAGTCTCAGAAGATCAAAGGGCTATTGAGACTTTTCAACAAAGGA
TAATTTCGGGAAACCTCCTCGGATTCCATTGCCCAGCTATCTGTCACTTCATCGAAAGGACAGTAGAAAA
GGAAGGTGGCTCCTACAAATGCCATCATTGCGATAAAGGAAAGGCTATCATTCAAGATCTCTCTGCCGAC
AGTGGTCCCAAAGATGGACCCCCACCCACGAGGAGCATCGTGGAAAAAGAAGAGGTTCCAACCACGTCTA
CAAAGCAAGTGGATTGATGTGACATCTCCACTGACGTAAGGGATGACGCACAATCCCACTATCCTTCGCA
AGACCCTTCCTCTATATAAGGAAGTTCATTTCATTTGGAGAGGACACGCTCGAGTATAAGAGCTCATTTT
TACAACAATTACCAACAACAACAAACAACAAACAACATTACAATTACATTTACAATTATCGATACAATGG
TATAAGAGCTCATTTTTACAACAATTACCAACAACAACAAACAACAAACAACATTACAATTACATTTACA
ATTATCGATACATGGCTTCTAGCCCACCGAAGAAGAAGCGGAAGGTCAGCTGGAAAAAGCTTATGGTTAG
CAAAGGTGAAGAACTGTTCACCGGTGTTGTGCCGATCCTGGTTGAACTGGACGGTGACGTTAACGGTCAC
AAATTCTCTGTTTCCGGTGAAGGTGAAGGTGACGCTACCTACGGTAAACTGACCCTGAAATTCATCTCTA
CCACCGGTAAACTGCCGGTTCCGTGGCCGACCCTGGTGACCACCCTGACCTACGGTGTTCAGTGCTTCTC
CCGTTACCCGGACCACATGAAACAGCACGATTTCTTCAAATCCGCGATGCCGGAAGGTTACGTGCAGGAA
CGTACCATCTTCTTCAAAGATGACGGTAACTACAAAACCCGTGCTGAAGTTAAATTCGAAGGTGACACCC
TGGTTAACCGTATTGAACTGAAAGGCATCGACTTCAAAGAAGATGGTAACATCCTGGGTCACAAACTGGA
ATACAACTACAACTGTCACAACGTTTACATCATGGCGGATAAACAGAAAAACGGTATCAAAGTTAACTTC
AAAATCCGTCACAACATCGAAGATGGTTCTGTTCAGCTGGCTGATCACTACCAGCAGAACACCCCGATCG
GTGACGGTCCGGTTCTGCTGCCGGACAACCACTACCTGTCTACCTGCTCCGCGCTGAGCAAAGACCCGAA
CGAAAAACGTGACCACATGGTTCTGCTGGAATTCGTTACCGCGGCGGGTATCACCCTGG
